>Addgene plasmid #223372 | pBA1583_ECOR31HamA(E138AK140A)B_CoPurification | addgene full sequence | sequence record 442986 | Addgene NGS Result
TTAATACGACTCACTATAGGGAGACCACAACGGTTTCCCTCTAGTGCCGGCTCCGGAGAGCTCTTTAATT
AAGCGGCCGCCCTGCAGGACTCGAGTTCTAGAAATAATTTTGTTTAACTTTAAGAAGGAGATATACATAT
GAAATCTTCTCACCATCACCATCACCATCACCATCACCATGGTTCTTCTATGAAAATCGAAGAAGGTAAA
CTGGTAATCTGGATTAACGGCGATAAAGGCTATAACGGTCTCGCTGAAGTCGGTAAGAAATTCGAGAAAG
ATACCGGAATTAAAGTCACCGTTGAGCATCCGGATAAACTGGAAGAGAAATTCCCACAGGTTGCGGCAAC
TGGCGATGGCCCTGACATTATCTTCTGGGCACACGACCGCTTTGGTGGCTACGCTCAATCTGGCCTGTTG
GCTGAAATCACCCCGGACAAAGCGTTCCAGGACAAGCTGTATCCGTTTACCTGGGATGCCGTACGTTACA
ACGGCAAGCTGATTGCTTACCCGATCGCTGTTGAAGCGTTATCGCTGATTTATAACAAAGATCTGCTGCC
GAACCCGCCAAAAACCTGGGAAGAGATCCCGGCGCTGGATAAAGAACTGAAAGCGAAAGGTAAGAGCGCG
CTGATGTTCAACCTGCAAGAACCGTACTTCACCTGGCCGCTGATTGCTGCTGACGGGGGTTATGCGTTCA
AGTATGAAAACGGCAAGTACGACATTAAAGACGTGGGCGTGGATAACGCTGGCGCGAAAGCGGGTCTGAC
CTTCCTGGTTGACCTGATTAAAAACAAACACATGAATGCAGACACCGATTACTCCATCGCAGAAGCTGCC
TTTAATAAAGGCGAAACAGCGATGACCATCAACGGCCCGTGGGCATGGTCCAACATCGACACCAGCAAAG
TGAATTATGGTGTAACGGTACTGCCGACCTTCAAGGGTCAACCATCCAAACCGTTCGTTGGCGTGCTGAG
CGCAGGTATTAACGCCGCCAGTCCGAACAAAGAGCTGGCAAAAGAGTTCCTCGAAAACTATCTGCTGACT
GATGAAGGTCTGGAAGCGGTTAATAAAGACAAACCGCTGGGTGCCGTAGCGCTGAAGTCTTACGAGGAAG
AGTTGGCGAAAGATCCACGTATTGCCGCCACTATGGAAAACGCCCAGAAAGGTGAAATCATGCCGAACAT
CCCGCAGATGTCCGCTTTCTGGTATGCCGTGCGTACTGCGGTGATCAACGCCGCCAGCGGTCGTCAGACT
GTCGATGAAGCCCTGAAAGACGCGCAGACTAATTCGAGCTCGAACAACAACAACAATAACAATAACAACA
ACCTCGGGATCGAGGAAAACCTGTACTTCCAATCCAATGCAATGGCAAATTTCGAGGACTGGTGTGATTC
GACAGAGCGTAATATCAGCGACCATTATTTGCAGTCAATAACGGCCAGGGATGCCGAGTGTATGTTCGGC
GTTCAGGTTATGGCCGCGCTAATACCTGAACACTATGCGTCACCAAGAAATATCGCTAACGCATTTGAAG
CTCTAGGTAAACCGGGGCTGGCGGCATACATTGCTGGAAAATTGCCTGAAACGAAACAGATTCGTTCCGG
TGATTTGGGTGAGATATTTGCAACTGAATGGATAAATGCACGTAGCAATGGCTATAAAACGCCTATAAAA
AGATTGCGCTGGAAAGATCATCGCAATATGTCGATGCGTGGTGAGGACGTCATTGGTATTTACATAGATC
AGTCTTCTCAACAACTTTTTTTCCTTAAAACCGCGGCGGCGAGTCGCGCCAAAATGACGGGAGAGGTGGT
TTCTGAAGCCCGCGATAACTTGAATAAAGAGCAAGGGCTGCCATCTTCACATGCCCTAATGTTCATAGCA
GATCGCCTGAATGAACAGGGTGAGGAGCTTTTGGCTAAAGCGATCTTAAATGCAACGCTTCGGCAAGGAA
TTGTTCCAGGATGCGTCCGGCATCTTATCTTTCTATTATCGGGCAACTCTTCAGAAACTATGCTGACCAC
TTCAATTGAAAAGTATACAGGTCAAAATAATCAGTGGGGTGTTTGTCTAAGAATTGCTCGCCATGGTGAG
TTTATTGCCGCAACTTTTGAAAAGGTGATTAGCGATGCCAGCAACAGCTGATGAAATTATCGAAGCTATT
AAGGAAGCTTCAGCTGTAGGTTTTCGCGGGCGCCTGATTGCACGCGGGCAAGCCCGGTCGGTGATCTGGC
GAGACGGTGACTTGCCGCCGGATGCACCGGAGTTTAGCGCACTGCTCAGTCAGGACCTTCAAGGCTATGC
TTATGCCCTAATCGATCTCGGCCTTCGTCTTCGAGAACTTAATGGAGACGACGCCTATGCGCGAATTGCT
TTTGAACAGGCCGGAACCGCACTCGAGTCGGCTATTGCTAAAGGAAAACGCGACAGCCGGGATACAGATT
TTCACTTCGTAATGGCTGCTGCAAGCTATCACCTTGCGCATCTTTCAGCACGAGCCTATTCGTTACTCGC
AATGGTTGGTCAGGATGATAATTTTTCACCAATAGAGAGGGCTCTTACACAACTGATCCGGCGTGATTTG
CGTACTCTGCGCGATAATGCGTTGGGCTTTCGGCTCAGAGGTGATGGCAGTGACGTGAAAATTACTGAAA
TCCTCCAGGCTCGCCTAAACTTGCCGCAAGACGAGAACGGTGACAGTGAGTCAGAGGAGGACATCCTTTT
TGATGGGCTTGATTTGGCACTGACTGACGCCTATATGTCGGCCATTTCTCTCTACCTTCTCGCTGTAGAA
AGGGGAGAATCACGTTTGCTTTCCAGGGCTATTGAAAAATTAAGAATTAGTCTAAGTATATGTGCTCAGT
TTAATATGCTACCCCAGTGGTGGCTAAACTTTATTACCATTCATCTGTTATCTGACCTTTGGTCAGATAC
ATTCCATGAAAGATTGCCACTGGTTCCAGTTGGTGGTGACGCTGCTGAATGGCCCGCGCTTCGGGAACTG
TTTATTGCACTGCTTCAAAGACGACCTCGAGCCGAAATTGATCTCTGGCCATCGCAGAGAGAGGCCGCCG
GACGCTCTGTTAATGACAATGACGATTTGGTTGTTTCGTTGCCAACCAGCGCTGGAAAAACTCGTATTGC
TGAATTGTGTATTCTTCGCTGTCTGGCGGGTGGCAAGCGTGTTGTTTTCATCACCCCGCTTCGTGCGCTT
TCTGCACAAACAGAAGCCACTCTCTCCAGAACATTTGGGCCGCTTGGGAAAACAATATCAATGCTGTATG
GCAGCATTGGCGTAAGTGGTATGGATGAGGATGCAATTCGCCAGCGTGACATCGTCGTCGCCACGCCTGA
AAAACTTGACTTTGCTCTCCGGAATGACCCGTCAATTATTAATGATGTAGGACTTTTTATTTTTGATGAG
GGGCACATGATTGGGGCCGATGAACGAGAGGTTCGGTATGAAGTTCAAATTCAACGGCTGTTGCGCAGAC
AGGATGCCGATACGCGCAGAATTGTCTGCCTCTCGGCAATTCTACCTGATGGTGAGCAACTCGATGATTT
TGCCGGTTGGCTCCGTCGTGACAAGCCCGGAGGACCAATCAAAAATAATTGGCGACCGACCCGCTTGCAG
TTTGGCGAGGTCATATGGTCCGCTCCAGCAGGTCGGCTTAATCTCAGCGTCGGTTATGAGGCGGCTTGGG
TATCGCGTTTTATCGTCAGCAGACAACCGCCAAAGGTTAAATTACCTAATAAAAAGCAGCGAACAAAAAT
GTTTCCCTCTGATAACAAGGAGCTCTGCTTAGCGACAGCCTGGCGTCTAATTGAAGATGGACAGACCGTA
CTTATCTACTGCCCACTTCGCCGGAGCGTCGAACCGTTTGCCGAGACAATTGTCGATCTGCATCAGCGCG
GACTACTGCCATCTTTATTTGATGCTGCCCCGGACATTCTGGATACGGCTATCTCGCTGGGAGAAGAATG
GTTGGGGGCACACAGCCCGATACTTGCCTGCCTACGGTTGGGCGTGGCTCTTCATCATGGCGCATTGCCT
ACGGCTTACCGCAAAGAAATCGAACGTTTGCTGCGAGATGGGGTACTTAAAGTGACGATCTCATCACCGA
CGCTAGCACAAGGTCTTAATCTTTCGGCAACAGCTATCGTCATGCATTCTCTTCATCGGAATCGCGAGCT
TATCAAAGTGTCCGAGTTCAGAAACGTCATAGGCAGAGCAGGGCGCGCATATGTAGATGTTGAAGGGCTG
GTGATTTATCCAATATTCGATAAAGTAAATAAACGCCAGACTAACTGGCATACCCTCACATCTGACACGG
GGGCCCGTGAGATGGAGAGCGGACTAATACAGCTTGTCTGTGTGTTATTGATTCGCATGCATACACGGCT
TGGTGGGGATTTAAAAGCACTCACTGAATATGTGACCAACAACGCCGTAGCGTGGGAATTTCCAGAAATT
ATGACCGAATCTCCGCAAGAAAGAGATATTGCGCAGGCCATCTGGGAAAAACAACTTTCAACGCTTGATA
CTGCTATTCTGAGCCTTCTTGGTGAGAATGATATCCCGGATGACCAGATTGAAACTGCTCTTGATGACAT
TCTTCAGTCTTCACTTTGGCAACGCAGTTTGCAGCGTTATAGGGATGAGAATGAACGGATTTTGCTGAAA
TCGGGACTCCTGTCCCGCAGCCGCTACATCTGGCAGCGCTCAACGGCAGCAGGGCGCCGGGGGTATTTCC
TGTCGGGGGTAGGACTTACAACCGGGCTACGACTTGATGCTATTGCCGCTAAGGCCAACCAACTATTGAT
TGATGCGAATGCGGCTATAATGGGCGGTGATGCCGAAGAGGCAATTGCTGCTATCACGGCGCTCGCTGAA
GAGGTCTTTACCTTCTATCCGTTTATACCCGATCCATTGCCTGGCGACTGGAGAGGTATTTTACGTTCCT
GGCTATTGGGTGAACCCATGACTAACGTCGCGAATACGCAGGCGTCTGAAACGCTTCAATTCGTCGAGAA
TGGGCTGGTGTATCGACTTCCGTGGGCAATGGAGGCTATTAGGGTACGTGCAACAGCTAATGGAGACCTC
ATAGGTGATACAGATACCACGCTAGACGATTATGAGTTAGGTTTTGCGGTTGCTGCTGTTGAAACAGGTA
CCTTGAGCCGTTCGTCTTCACTGCTTATTCAGGCGGGTTTTAGCTCTAGGCTTGCAGCCATAAAAGTGGT
TACAGACACTACTGCCGATTTTCAATCCGGCCAGGAGCTTAGAAGGTGGCTGAACTCTGAAGAAGTGATA
AGCCACACGGATAATCATGACTGGCCTACACCTGAAACCAGAGTGATGTGGCTGGAATTCTTGGGTAGTC
TCAGCCCCAAAGGCAGCCAGGTTTGGAGTCGTCATCGTTATAACGGAATGGTGGACTGGAGAGATACTCC
GGCAGTGATCGGCACACCATTGCAGCTTTACACTGTTGATGGTATTCATCACGTACTGGCTGATGATGGC
ACTCCTCTGGGAAGTATAAATGGCAGAATTAACACAAACAGAAGAGGTCTTCTTAGAGTTGAGGTGGATG
ATGAGAATGGTCGTGCCATGTTCGATTATTTAGGACCGGACGACTTTATTTCTACCTAATAACATTGGAA
GTGGATAACGGATCCGCGATCGCGGCGCGCCACCTGGTGGCCGGCCGGTACCACGCGTGCGCGCTGATCC
GGCTGCTAACAAAGCCCGAAAGGAAGCTGAGTTGGCTGCTGCCACCGCTGAGCAATAACTAGCATAACCC
CTTGGGGCCTCTAAACGGGTCTTGAGGGGTTTTTTGCTGAAAGGAGGAACTATATCCGGATATCCACAGG
ACGGGTGTGGTCGCCATGATCGCGTAGTCGATAGTGGCTCCAAGTAGCGAAGCGAGCAGGACTGGGCGGC
GGCCAAAGCGGTCGGACAGTGCTCCGAGAACGGGTGCGCATAGAAATTGCATCAACGCATATAGCGCTAG
CAGCACGCCATAGTGACTGGCGATGCTGTCGGAATGGACGATATCCCGCAAGAGGCCCGGCAGTACCGGC
ATAACCAAGCCTATGCCTACAGCATCCAGGGTGACGGTGCCGAGGATGACGATGAGCGCATTGTTAGATT
TCATACACGGTGCCTGACTGCGTTAGCAATTTAACTGTGATAAACTACCGCATTAAAGCTTATCGATGAT
AAGCTGTCAAACATGAGAATTCTTGAAGACGAAAGGGCCTCGTGATACGCCTATTTTTATAGGTTAATGT
CATGATAATAATGGTTTCTTAGACGTCAGGTGGCACTTTTCGGGGAAATGTGCGCGGAACCCCTATTTGT
TTATTTTTCTAAATACATTCAAATATGTATCCGCTCATGAGACAATAACCCTGATAAATGCTTCAATAAC
ATTGAAAAAGGAAGAGTATGAGTATTCAACATTTCCGTGTCGCCCTTATTCCCTTTTTTGCGGCATTTTG
CCTTCCTGTTTTTGCTCACCCAGAAACGCTGGTGAAAGTAAAAGATGCTGAAGATCAGTTGGGTGCACGA
GTGGGTTACATCGAACTGGATCTCAACAGCGGTAAGATCCTTGAGAGTTTTCGCCCCGAAGAACGTTTTC
CAATGATGAGCACTTTTAAAGTTCTGCTATGTGGCGCGGTATTATCCCGTGTTGACGCCGGGCAAGAGCA
ACTCGGTCGCCGCATACACTATTCTCAGAATGACTTGGTTGAGTACTCACCAGTCACAGAAAAGCATCTT
ACGGATGGCATGACAGTAAGAGAATTATGCAGTGCTGCCATAACCATGAGTGATAACACTGCGGCCAACT
TACTTCTGACAACGATCGGAGGACCGAAGGAGCTAACCGCTTTTTTGCACAACATGGGGGATCATGTAAC
TCGCCTTGATCGTTGGGAACCGGAGCTGAATGAAGCCATACCAAACGACGAGCGTGACACCACGATGCCT
GCAGCAATGGCAACAACGTTGCGCAAACTATTAACTGGCGAACTACTTACTCTAGCTTCCCGGCAACAAT
TAATAGACTGGATGGAGGCGGATAAAGTTGCAGGACCACTTCTGCGCTCGGCCCTTCCGGCTGGCTGGTT
TATTGCTGATAAATCTGGAGCCGGTGAGCGTGGGTCTCGCGGTATCATTGCAGCACTGGGGCCAGATGGT
AAGCCCTCCCGTATCGTAGTTATCTACACGACGGGGAGTCAGGCAACTATGGATGAACGAAATAGACAGA
TCGCTGAGATAGGTGCCTCACTGATTAAGCATTGGTAACTGTCAGACCAAGTTTACTCATATATACTTTA
GATTGATTTAAAACTTCATTTTTAATTTAAAAGGATCTAGGTGAAGATCCTTTTTGATAATCTCATGACC
AAAATCCCTTAACGTGAGTTTTCGTTCCACTGAGCGTCAGACCCCGTAGAAAAGATCAAAGGATCTTCTT
GAGATCCTTTTTTTCTGCGCGTAATCTGCTGCTTGCAAACAAAAAAACCACCGCTACCAGCGGTGGTTTG
TTTGCCGGATCAAGAGCTACCAACTCTTTTTCCGAAGGTAACTGGCTTCAGCAGAGCGCAGATACCAAAT
ACTGTCCTTCTAGTGTAGCCGTAGTTAGGCCACCACTTCAAGAACTCTGTAGCACCGCCTACATACCTCG
CTCTGCTAATCCTGTTACCAGTGGCTGCTGCCAGTGGCGATAAGTCGTGTCTTACCGGGTTGGACTCAAG
ACGATAGTTACCGGATAAGGCGCAGCGGTCGGGCTGAACGGGGGGTTCGTGCACACAGCCCAGCTTGGAG
CGAACGACCTACACCGAACTGAGATACCTACAGCGTGAGCTATGAGAAAGCGCCACGCTTCCCGAAGGGA
GAAAGGCGGACAGGTATCCGGTAAGCGGCAGGGTCGGAACAGGAGAGCGCACGAGGGAGCTTCCAGGGGG
AAACGCCTGGTATCTTTATAGTCCTGTCGGGTTTCGCCACCTCTGACTTGAGCGTCGATTTTTGTGATGC
TCGTCAGGGGGGCGGAGCCTATGGAAAAACGCCAGCAACGCGGCCTTTTTACGGTTCCTGGCCTTTTGCT
GGCCTTTTGCTCACATGTTCTTTCCTGCGTTATCCCCTGATTCTGTGGATAACCGTATTACCGCCTTTGA
GTGAGCTGATACCGCTCGCCGCAGCCGAACGACCGAGCGCAGCGAGTCAGTGAGCGAGGAAGCGGAAGAG
CGCCTGATGCGGTATTTTCTCCTTACGCATCTGTGCGGTATTTCACACCGCAATGGTGCACTCTCAGTAC
AATCTGCTCTGATGCCGCATAGTTAAGCCAGTATACACTCCGCTATCGCTACGTGACTGGGTCATGGCTG
CGCCCCGACACCCGCCAACACCCGCTGACGCGCCCTGACGGGCTTGTCTGCTCCCGGCATCCGCTTACAG
ACAAGCTGTGACCGTCTCCGGGAGCTGCATGTGTCAGAGGTTTTCACCGTCATCACCGAAACGCGCGAGG
CAGCTGCGGTAAAGCTCATCAGCGTGGTCGTGAAGCGATTCACAGATGTCTGCCTGTTCATCCGCGTCCA
GCTCGTTGAGTTTCTCCAGAAGCGTTAATGTCTGGCTTCTGATAAAGCGGGCCATGTTAAGGGCGGTTTT
TTCCTGTTTGGTCACTGATGCCTCCGTGTAAGGGGGATTTCTGTTCATGGGGGTAATGATACCGATGAAA
CGAGAGAGGATGCTCACGATACGGGTTACTGATGATGAACATGCCCGGTTACTGGAACGTTGTGAGGGTA
AACAACTGGCGGTATGGATGCGGCGGGACCAGAGAAAAATCACTCAGGGTCAATGCCAGCGCTTCGTTAA
TACAGATGTAGGTGTTCCACAGGGTAGCCAGCAGCATCCTGCGATGCAGATCCGGAACATAATGGTGCAG
GGCGCTGACTTCCGCGTTTCCAGACTTTACGAAACACGGAAACCGAAGACCATTCATGTTGTTGCTCAGG
TCGCAGACGTTTTGCAGCAGCAGTCGCTTCACGTTCGCTCGCGTATCGGTGATTCATTCTGCTAACCAGT
AAGGCAACCCCGCCAGCCTAGCCGGGTCCTCAACGACAGGAGCACGATCATGCGCACCCGTGGCCAGGAC
CCAACGCTGCCCGAGATGCGCCGCGTGCGGCTGCTGGAGATGGCGGACGCGATGGATATGTTCTGCCAAG
GGTTGGTTTGCGCATTCACAGTTCTCCGCAAGAATTGATTGGCTCCAATTCTTGGAGTGGTGAATCCGTT
AGCGAGGTGCCGCCGGCTTCCATTCAGGTCGAGGTGGCCCGGCTCCATGCACCGCGACGCAACGCGGGGA
GGCAGACAAGGTATAGGGCGGCGCCTACAATCCATGCCAACCCGTTCCATGTGCTCGCCGAGGCGGCATA
AATCGCCGTGACGATCAGCGGTCCAATGATCGAAGTTAGGCTGGTAAGAGCCGCGAGCGATCCTTGAAGC
TGTCCCTGATGGTCGTCATCTACCTGCCTGGACAGCATGGCCTGCAACGCGGGCATCCCGATGCCGCCGG
AAGCGAGAAGAATCATAATGGGGAAGGCCATCCAGCCTCGCGTCGCGAACGCCAGCAAGACGTAGCCCAG
CGCGTCGGCCGCCATGCCGGCGATAATGGCCTGCTTCTCGCCGAAACGTTTGGTGGCGGGACCAGTGACG
AAGGCTTGAGCGAGGGCGTGCAAGATTCCGAATACCGCAAGCGACAGGCCGATCATCGTCGCGCTCCAGC
GAAAGCGGTCCTCGCCGAAAATGACCCAGAGCGCTGCCGGCACCTGTCCTACGAGTTGCATGATAAAGAA
GACAGTCATAAGTGCGGCGACGATAGTCATGCCCCGCGCCCACCGGAAGGAGCTGACTGGGTTGAAGGCT
CTCAAGGGCATCGGTCGACGCTCTCCCTTATGCGACTCCTGCATTAGGAAGCAGCCCAGTAGTAGGTTGA
GGCCGTTGAGCACCGCCGCCGCAAGGAATGGTGCATGCAAGGAGATGGCGCCCAACAGTCCCCCGGCCAC
GGGGCCTGCCACCATACCCACGCCGAAACAAGCGCTCATGAGCCCGAAGTGGCGAGCCCGATCTTCCCCA
TCGGTGATGTCGGCGATATAGGCGCCAGCAACCGCACCTGTGGCGCCGGTGATGCCGGCCACGATGCGTC
CGGCGTAGAGGATCGAGATCTCGATCCCGCGAAA
Features (pLannotate 1.2.2; 16 found; start..end, strand, type, name):
      2..20      +  promoter       T7 promoter: promoter for bacteriophage T7 RNA polymerase
    109..131     +  RBS            RBS: efficient ribosome binding site from bacteriophage T7 gene 10 (Olins and Rangwala, 1989)
    151..180     +  CDS            10xHis: 10xHis affinity tag
    190..1290    +  CDS            MBP: maltose binding protein from E. coli; malE (mutated); This version of the gene does not encode a signal sequence, so MBP will remain in the cytosol.
   1345..1361    +  CDS            TEV site (fragment): tobacco etch virus (TEV) protease recognition and cleavage site
   5742..5791    +  CDS            SET1 (fragment): solubility-enhancement tag derived from T7 phage gene 10B
   5799..5846    +  terminator     T7 terminator: transcription terminator for bacteriophage T7 RNA polymerase
   5872..6164    -  CDS            TcR (fragment): tetracycline efflux protein; tet; confers resistance to tetracycline
   6212..6240    -  promoter       tet promoter: E. coli promoter for tetracycline efflux protein gene
   6353..6457    +  promoter       AmpR promoter: bla
   6458..7318    +  CDS            AmpR: β-lactamase; bla; confers resistance to ampicillin, carbenicillin, and related antibiotics
   7489..8077    +  rep_origin     ori: high-copy-number ColE1/pMB1/pBR322/pUC origin of replication
   8263..8402    -  misc_feature   bom: basis of mobility region from pBR322
   8504..8695    -  CDS            rop: Rop protein, which maintains plasmids at low copy number; rop
   8712..9092    +  CDS            YPB1_ECOLX: Protein predicted: Swiss-Prot protein existence level 4. From Escherichia coli.
   9334..10234   -  CDS            TcR (fragment): tetracycline efflux protein; tet; confers resistance to tetracycline
