[The description below was written by a language model from this plasmid's Addgene catalogue record and pLannotate feature annotations shown in this document.]
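Description:
pBA1583_ECOR31HamA(E138AK140A)B_CoPurification is a roughly 10.3 kb bacterial expression plasmid built on the pMBP backbone, designed for T7-driven overproduction of a mutant Hachiman antiphage defense complex from E. coli strain ECOR31. It is propagated in E. coli through a ColE1/pMB1-type origin and selected with ampicillin via the β-lactamase gene. The backbone retains pBR322-derived elements, including the bom mobility region, the rop gene and disrupted fragments of the tetracycline resistance gene with its promoter, which are remnants rather than functional markers. The catalogue lists the plasmid as high copy, although rop normally acts to restrain copy number.

The expression cassette begins with a T7 promoter and the phage T7 gene 10 ribosome binding site, followed by a 10xHis tag, a signal-sequence-free maltose binding protein that stays in the cytosol, and a TEV protease cleavage site. The automated annotation leaves the region between the TEV site and the T7 terminator largely unlabelled. This region of about 4.4 kb presumably carries the HamA and HamB coding sequences described in the catalogue entry. A short match to a T7 gene 10B-derived solubility tag just upstream of the terminator is probably vector-derived sequence. Only HamA is fused to the N-terminal His-MBP-TEV module. HamB is untagged and is recovered by co-purification with HamA, after which the tag can be removed with TEV protease. HamA carries the substitutions E138A and K140A. The record does not state their functional consequence, but the construct is evidently intended for preparing a mutant HamAB complex for biochemical or structural comparison with the wild-type system.
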