Addgene plasmid #223372: pBA1583_ECOR31HamA(E138AK140A)B_CoPurification
Purpose: T7 protein expression of MBP-His-TEV-ECOR31 Hachiman mutant (HamA E138A, K140A)
Depositing lab: Jennifer Doudna. Depositing organization: University of California, Berkeley. Publication: Genome integrity sensing by the broad-spectrum Hachiman antiphage defense complex. Tuck OT, Adler BA, Armbruster EG, Lahiri A, Hu JJ, Zhou J, Pogliano J, Doudna JA. Cell. 2024 Nov 27;187(24):6914-6928.e20. doi: 10.1016/j.cell.2024.09.020. Epub 2024 Oct 11. PubMed 39395413.
Backbone
  Vector backbone: pMBP
  Vector type: Bacterial Expression
Growth in bacteria
  Bacterial resistance: Ampicillin, 100 μg/mL
  Growth temperature: 37°C
  Growth strain: DH5alpha
  Copy number: High Copy
Gene/Insert
  Gene/Insert name: MBP-His-TEV-ECOR31 Hachiman mutant (HamA E138A, K140A)
  Species: E. coli ECOR31
  Mutation: HamA E138A, K140A
  Tag / fusion protein: MBP-His-TEV (N terminal on insert)
Terms and licenses: Academic/Nonprofit Terms; Industry Terms: Not Available to Industry
Depositor comments: Only HamA is tagged. HamB is pulled down during HamA purification. Please visit https://doi.org/10.1101/2024.02.29.582594 for bioRxiv preprint.
How to cite: pBA1583_ECOR31HamA(E138AK140A)B_CoPurification was a gift from Jennifer Doudna (Addgene plasmid # 223372 ; http://n2t.net/addgene:223372 ; RRID:Addgene_223372)
